>Addgene plasmid #159576 | R702-X38-635: His6-Hs.NF1opt (1-2839) isoform 1 | addgene full sequence | sequence record 313195 | Addgene NGS Result
ATCATGGAGATAATTAAAATGATAACCATCTCGCAAATAAATAAGTATTTTACTGTTTTCGTAACAGTTT
TGTAATAAAAAAACCTATAAATATTCCGGATTATTCATACCGTCCCACCATCGGGCGCGGATCACCATGG
GATCTGGATCCCACCATCACCATCACCATAGATCCTCGATCACAAGTTTGTACAAAAAAGCAGGCTGCGC
CACCATGGCCGCCCACAGACCTGTGGAATGGGTGCAGGCCGTGGTGTCCAGATTCGACGAGCAGCTGCCC
ATCAAGACCGGACAGCAGAATACACACACCAAGGTGTCCACCGAGCACAACAAAGAGTGCCTGATCAACA
TCAGCAAGTACAAGTTCAGCCTGGTGATCAGCGGCCTGACCACCATCCTGAAGAACGTGAACAACATGCG
GATCTTCGGCGAGGCCGCCGAGAAGAACCTGTACCTGAGCCAGCTGATCATCCTGGACACCCTGGAAAAG
TGCCTCGCTGGACAGCCCAAGGATACCATGCGGCTGGACGAGACAATGCTGGTGAAGCAGCTGCTGCCCG
AGATCTGCCACTTCCTGCACACCTGCCGGGAGGGAAATCAGCACGCCGCCGAGCTGAGAAATAGCGCCAG
CGGCGTGCTGTTCAGCCTGAGCTGCAACAACTTCAACGCCGTGTTCAGCCGGATCAGCACCCGGCTGCAG
GAACTGACCGTCTGCAGCGAGGACAACGTGGACGTGCACGACATCGAGCTGCTGCAGTACATCAACGTGG
ACTGCGCCAAGCTGAAGCGGCTGCTGAAAGAGACAGCCTTCAAGTTCAAGGCCCTGAAGAAGGTGGCCCA
GCTGGCCGTGATCAACAGCCTGGAAAAAGCCTTCTGGAACTGGGTGGAGAACTACCCCGACGAGTTCACC
AAGCTGTACCAGATCCCCCAGACCGACATGGCCGAGTGCGCCGAGAAGCTGTTCGACCTGGTGGACGGCT
TCGCCGAGAGCACCAAGAGAAAGGCCGCCGTGTGGCCCCTGCAGATCATCCTGCTGATCCTGTGCCCCGA
GATCATCCAGGACATCTCCAAGGACGTGGTGGACGAGAACAACATGAACAAGAAGCTGTTTCTGGACAGC
CTGAGGAAGGCCCTGGCCGGACACGGCGGCTCTAGACAGCTGACCGAGAGCGCCGCCATTGCCTGCGTGA
AGCTGTGCAAGGCCAGCACCTACATCAACTGGGAGGACAACAGCGTGATCTTCCTGCTGGTGCAGAGCAT
GGTGGTGGACCTGAAGAACCTGCTGTTCAACCCCAGCAAGCCCTTCAGCAGAGGCAGCCAGCCCGCCGAC
GTGGACCTGATGATCGACTGCCTGGTGTCCTGCTTCCGGATCAGCCCCCACAACAACCAGCACTTCAAGA
TCTGCCTGGCCCAGAACAGCCCCAGCACCTTCCACTACGTGCTGGTGAACTCCCTGCACCGGATCATCAC
CAACAGCGCCCTGGACTGGTGGCCCAAGATCGACGCCGTGTACTGCCACAGCGTGGAGCTGCGGAACATG
TTCGGCGAGACACTGCACAAGGCCGTGCAGGGATGTGGAGCCCACCCCGCCATCAGAATGGCCCCCAGCC
TGACCTTCAAAGAAAAGGTGACCTCCCTGAAGTTCAAAGAGAAGCCCACCGACCTGGAAACCCGGTCCTA
CAAGTACCTGCTGCTGTCCATGGTGAAGCTGATCCACGCCGACCCCAAGCTGCTGCTGTGCAACCCTAGG
AAGCAGGGCCCTGAGACACAGGGCAGCACAGCCGAGCTGATCACCGGCCTGGTGCAGCTGGTGCCCCAGA
GCCACATGCCTGAGATCGCCCAGGAAGCCATGGAAGCTCTGCTCGTCCTGCACCAGCTCGACTCCATTGA
TCTGTGGAACCCCGACGCCCCCGTGGAGACATTCTGGGAGATCAGCAGCCAGATGCTGTTCTACATCTGC
AAGAAGCTGACCAGCCATCAGATGCTGTCCAGCACCGAGATCCTGAAGTGGCTGCGGGAGATCCTGATCT
GCCGGAACAAGTTCCTGCTGAAGAACAAGCAGGCCGACCGGTCCAGCTGCCACTTTCTGCTGTTTTACGG
CGTGGGCTGCGACATCCCCAGCAGCGGCAACACCAGCCAGATGAGCATGGACCACGAGGAACTGCTGAGA
ACCCCTGGCGCCAGCCTGAGAAAGGGCAAGGGCAACAGCAGCATGGACAGCGCCGCTGGCTGTAGCGGCA
CCCCCCCTATCTGTCGGCAGGCCCAGACAAAACTGGAAGTCGCTCTGTACATGTTCCTGTGGAATCCCGA
TACCGAGGCCGTGCTGGTCGCCATGAGCTGCTTCCGGCACCTGTGCGAGGAAGCCGACATCAGATGCGGC
GTGGATGAGGTGTCCGTGCACAACCTGCTGCCCAACTACAACACCTTCATGGAATTCGCCAGCGTGAGCA
ACATGATGAGCACCGGCAGAGCCGCCCTGCAGAAACGGGTGATGGCCCTGCTGCGGAGAATCGAGCACCC
CACCGCCGGAAATACAGAGGCCTGGGAGGATACCCACGCCAAGTGGGAGCAGGCCACCAAGCTGATCCTG
AACTACCCCAAGGCCAAGATGGAAGATGGCCAGGCCGCCGAAAGCCTGCACAAGACCATCGTGAAGCGGC
GGATGAGCCACGTGTCTGGCGGCGGAAGCATCGACCTGAGCGACACCGACTCCCTGCAAGAATGGATCAA
CATGACCGGCTTTCTGTGTGCCCTGGGCGGAGTGTGCCTGCAGCAGCGGAGCAATTCCGGCCTGGCCACC
TACAGCCCTCCTATGGGCCCCGTGAGCGAGAGGAAGGGCAGCATGATCAGCGTGATGTCCAGCGAGGGCA
ACGCCGACACCCCCGTGAGCAAGTTCATGGACCGGCTGCTGTCCCTGATGGTCTGCAACCACGAGAAAGT
GGGCCTGCAGATCCGGACCAACGTGAAGGACCTGGTCGGCCTGGAACTGAGCCCTGCCCTGTACCCCATG
CTGTTCAATAAGCTGAAGAATACCATCTCCAAGTTCTTCGACAGCCAGGGCCAGGTGCTGCTGACCGACA
CCAACACCCAGTTCGTGGAGCAGACAATCGCCATCATGAAGAATCTGCTGGACAACCACACCGAGGGCAG
CTCTGAACACCTGGGCCAGGCCAGCATCGAGACAATGATGCTGAACCTGGTCCGCTACGTGCGGGTGCTG
GGCAACATGGTGCACGCCATCCAGATCAAGACAAAGCTGTGCCAGCTGGTCGAGGTGATGATGGCCAGAC
GGGACGACCTGAGCTTCTGCCAGGAAATGAAGTTCCGGAACAAGATGGTGGAGTACCTGACCGACTGGGT
GATGGGCACCAGCAACCAGGCCGCTGACGACGACGTGAAGTGCCTGACCAGGGACCTGGACCAGGCTTCT
ATGGAAGCTGTCGTCAGTCTGCTGGCCGGACTGCCTCTGCAGCCTGAAGAAGGTGACGGCGTCGAGCTGA
TGGAAGCCAAGAGCCAGCTGTTCCTGAAGTACTTCACCCTGTTCATGAACCTGCTGAACGACTGCAGCGA
GGTGGAGGATGAGAGCGCCCAGACCGGCGGCAGAAAGCGGGGCATGAGCAGAAGGCTGGCCTCCCTGAGG
CACTGTACCGTGCTGGCCATGTCCAATCTGCTGAACGCCAACGTGGATAGCGGCCTGATGCACAGCATCG
GCCTGGGCTACCACAAGGACCTGCAGACCCGGGCCACCTTTATGGAAGTGCTGACCAAGATCCTGCAGCA
GGGCACCGAGTTCGACACCCTGGCCGAGACTGTGCTGGCCGACAGATTCGAGAGACTGGTGGAACTGGTG
ACCATGATGGGCGACCAGGGCGAGCTGCCTATTGCCATGGCCCTGGCCAACGTGGTGCCCTGTAGCCAGT
GGGATGAGCTGGCCAGGGTCCTCGTCACACTGTTCGACAGCCGGCACCTGCTGTACCAGCTGCTGTGGAA
TATGTTCAGCAAAGAGGTGGAGCTGGCCGACTCCATGCAGACCCTGTTCAGAGGCAACTCCCTGGCCAGC
AAGATCATGACCTTTTGCTTCAAGGTGTACGGCGCCACCTACCTGCAGAAGCTGCTGGACCCCCTGCTGA
GGATCGTGATCACCAGCAGCGACTGGCAGCACGTGAGCTTCGAGGTGGACCCCACCAGACTGGAACCCAG
CGAGAGCCTGGAAGAGAACCAGCGGAACCTGCTGCAGATGACCGAGAAGTTCTTCCACGCCATCATCAGC
AGCAGCTCCGAGTTCCCCCCCCAGCTGAGAAGCGTGTGCCACTGCCTGTACCAGGCCACCTGCCACAGCC
TGCTGAACAAGGCCACCGTGAAAGAGAAGAAAGAAAACAAGAAAAGCGTGGTGTCCCAGCGGTTCCCCCA
GAATAGCATCGGCGCCGTGGGCAGCGCCATGTTCCTGCGGTTCATCAACCCTGCCATCGTGAGCCCTTAC
GAGGCCGGCATCCTGGATAAGAAGCCCCCTCCCCGGATCGAGAGGGGCCTGAAGCTGATGAGCAAGATTC
TGCAGAGCATTGCCAACCACGTGCTGTTTACCAAGGAAGAGCACATGCGGCCCTTCAACGACTTCGTGAA
GAGCAACTTCGACGCCGCCAGGCGGTTCTTCCTGGATATCGCCAGCGACTGCCCTACCAGCGACGCCGTG
AACCACAGCCTGTCCTTCATCAGCGACGGCAACGTCCTGGCCCTGCATAGACTGCTGTGGAACAACCAGG
AAAAGATCGGCCAGTACCTGAGCAGCAACCGGGACCACAAGGCTGTGGGCAGGCGGCCCTTCGATAAGAT
GGCCACCCTGCTGGCCTATCTGGGCCCTCCCGAGCACAAGCCTGTGGCCGACACCCATTGGTCTAGCCTG
AACCTGACCAGCAGCAAGTTCGAGGAATTCATGACCCGGCACCAGGTGCACGAGAAAGAAGAGTTTAAAG
CCCTGAAAACCCTGAGCATCTTCTACCAGGCCGGCACCTCCAAGGCCGGCAACCCCATCTTCTACTACGT
GGCCAGAAGGTTCAAGACAGGCCAGATCAACGGCGACCTGCTGATCTACCACGTGCTGCTGACACTGAAG
CCCTACTACGCCAAGCCCTACGAGATCGTGGTGGATCTGACCCACACCGGCCCCAGCAACCGGTTCAAGA
CCGACTTCCTGAGCAAGTGGTTCGTGGTGTTCCCCGGCTTCGCCTACGATAACGTGAGCGCCGTGTACAT
CTACAACTGCAACAGCTGGGTGCGGGAGTACACCAAGTACCACGAGCGCCTGCTGACCGGCCTGAAGGGC
TCCAAGCGGCTGGTGTTCATCGACTGCCCCGGCAAGCTGGCCGAGCACATCGAGCACGAGCAGCAGAAAC
TGCCTGCCGCCACCCTGGCCCTGGAAGAGGACCTGAAGGTGTTCCACAACGCCCTGAAGCTGGCCCACAA
GGATACAAAGGTGTCCATCAAAGTGGGCAGCACCGCCGTGCAGGTGACCAGCGCCGAGAGGACAAAGGTG
CTGGGCCAGAGCGTGTTCCTGAACGACATCTACTACGCCTCCGAGATCGAGGAAATCTGCCTGGTGGATG
AGAACCAGTTCACCCTGACTATCGCCAACCAGGGCACCCCTCTGACCTTCATGCACCAGGAATGCGAGGC
CATCGTCCAGTCCATCATCCACATCCGGACCAGATGGGAGCTGTCCCAGCCCGACAGCATCCCCCAGCAC
ACCAAGATCCGGCCCAAGGATGTGCCCGGCACCCTGCTGAATATCGCTCTGCTGAATCTGGGCAGCAGCG
ACCCTTCTCTGCGGAGCGCCGCCTACAATCTGCTGTGCGCCCTGACCTGCACCTTCAACCTGAAGATCGA
GGGCCAGCTGCTGGAAACCAGCGGCCTGTGCATCCCCGCCAACAACACCCTGTTTATCGTGAGCATCAGC
AAGACCCTGGCCGCCAACGAGCCTCACCTGACCCTGGAATTTCTGGAAGAGTGCATCAGCGGCTTCAGCA
AGAGCAGCATCGAGCTGAAGCACCTGTGCCTGGAATACATGACCCCCTGGCTGTCTAATCTGGTCCGGTT
CTGCAAGCACAACGACGACGCCAAGCGGCAGAGAGTGACCGCCATTCTGGACAAGCTGATCACAATGACC
ATCAACGAGAAGCAGATGTACCCCAGCATCCAGGCCAAGATCTGGGGCAGCCTGGGCCAGATCACCGATC
TGCTGGATGTGGTGCTGGACAGCTTCATCAAGACCAGCGCCACCGGCGGACTGGGAAGCATCAAGGCCGA
GGTGATGGCCGATACAGCCGTGGCCCTGGCTAGCGGCAACGTGAAGCTGGTGTCCAGCAAGGTGATCGGC
CGGATGTGCAAGATCATCGACAAGACCTGCCTGAGCCCCACCCCTACCCTGGAACAGCACCTGATGTGGG
ACGATATCGCCATCCTGGCCCGGTACATGCTGATGCTGTCCTTCAACAATAGCCTGGACGTGGCCGCCCA
TCTGCCCTACCTGTTCCACGTGGTGACCTTTCTGGTGGCCACCGGCCCTCTGAGCCTGAGAGCCAGCACC
CACGGCCTGGTGATTAACATCATCCACTCCCTGTGCACCTGCTCCCAGCTGCACTTCAGCGAGGAAACCA
AGCAGGTGCTGAGACTGAGCCTGACCGAGTTCTCCCTGCCCAAGTTCTACCTGCTGTTTGGCATCAGCAA
AGTGAAGTCTGCCGCCGTGATCGCCTTCAGGTCCAGCTACAGGGACAGATCTTTCTCCCCCGGAAGCTAC
GAGAGAGAGACATTCGCCCTGACAAGCCTGGAAACCGTGACAGAGGCCCTGCTGGAAATCATGGAAGCCT
GCATGAGAGACATCCCCACCTGCAAGTGGCTCGACCAGTGGACCGAACTGGCCCAGAGGTTCGCCTTCCA
GTACAACCCCAGCCTGCAGCCTAGAGCCCTGGTGGTGTTCGGCTGCATCTCCAAGAGAGTGAGCCACGGC
CAGATTAAGCAGATCATCAGGATCCTGTCCAAGGCCCTGGAAAGCTGTCTGAAGGGCCCCGACACCTACA
ACTCCCAGGTGCTGATCGAGGCCACAGTGATCGCCCTGACCAAACTGCAGCCACTGCTGAATAAGGACAG
CCCCCTGCACAAAGCCCTGTTCTGGGTGGCCGTGGCCGTGCTGCAGCTGGACGAGGTGAACCTGTACAGC
GCCGGGACCGCTCTGCTGGAACAGAATCTGCACACCCTGGACTCCCTGAGAATCTTCAACGACAAGAGCC
CCGAGGAAGTGTTCATGGCCATCCGGAACCCCCTGGAATGGCACTGCAAGCAGATGGACCACTTCGTGGG
CCTGAACTTCAACAGCAACTTCAACTTCGCCCTGGTCGGACACCTGCTGAAGGGCTACAGACACCCCAGC
CCAGCCATCGTGGCCAGGACCGTGCGGATCCTGCATACCCTGCTGACCCTGGTGAACAAGCACCGGAACT
GCGACAAGTTTGAGGTGAACACCCAGAGCGTGGCCTACCTGGCTGCCCTGCTGACAGTGAGCGAGGAAGT
GCGGAGCCGGTGCAGCCTGAAGCACAGGAAGAGCCTGCTCCTCACTGATATCAGCATGGAAAACGTGCCC
ATGGACACCTACCCCATCCACCACGGCGACCCCAGCTACAGGACCCTGAAAGAAACCCAGCCCTGGTCCT
CCCCTAAGGGCAGCGAGGGCTATCTGGCCGCCACCTATCCTACCGTCGGCCAGACAAGCCCTAGGGCCCG
CAAGTCCATGAGCCTGGACATGGGCCAGCCTAGCCAGGCCAACACCAAGAAACTGCTGGGCACCCGGAAG
AGCTTCGACCACCTGATCAGCGACACCAAGGCCCCCAAGAGGCAGGAAATGGAAAGCGGCATCACCACCC
CCCCCAAGATGCGGAGAGTGGCCGAGACAGACTACGAGATGGAAACCCAGCGGATCAGCAGCTCCCAGCA
GCACCCTCACCTGCGGAAAGTGTCCGTGTCCGAGAGCAATGTGCTGCTGGACGAAGAGGTGCTGACCGAT
CCTAAGATCCAGGCCCTGCTGCTGACTGTCCTGGCCACCCTGGTGAAGTACACCACCGACGAGTTCGATC
AGCGGATCCTGTACGAGTACCTGGCCGAGGCCAGCGTGGTGTTTCCCAAGGTGTTCCCTGTGGTGCACAA
TCTGCTGGATAGCAAGATCAACACCCTGCTGTCTCTGTGCCAGGACCCCAACCTGCTGAATCCCATCCAC
GGCATCGTGCAGAGTGTGGTGTACCACGAAGAGAGCCCCCCTCAGTACCAGACCAGCTACCTGCAGTCCT
TCGGCTTCAACGGCCTGTGGCGGTTTGCCGGCCCTTTCAGCAAGCAGACCCAGATCCCCGACTACGCCGA
ACTGATCGTGAAGTTCCTGGACGCCCTGATCGATACCTACCTGCCCGGCATCGACGAGGAAACCTCCGAG
GAATCTCTGCTGACCCCCACCTCCCCTTATCCTCCAGCCCTGCAGTCCCAGCTGTCCATCACCGCCAACC
TGAACCTGTCCAACTCCATGACCAGCCTGGCCACATCTCAGCACAGCCCTGGCATCGACAAAGAAAACGT
GGAGCTGTCTCCCACCACCGGCCACTGCAACTCCGGCAGGACCAGACACGGAAGCGCCAGCCAGGTGCAG
AAGCAGAGAAGCGCCGGCAGCTTCAAGCGGAACAGCATCAAGAAAATCGTGTGATGAACCCAGCTTTCTT
GTACAAAGTGGTGATAATTAATTAAGATCGAGCTAGCTAGAAGCTTGTCGAGAAGTACTAGAGGATCATA
ATCAGCCATACCACATTTGTAGAGGTTTTACTTGCTTTAAAAAACCTCCCACACCTCCCCCTGAACCTGA
AACATAAAATGAATGCAATTGTTGTTGTTAACTTGTTTATTGCAGCTTATAATGGTTACAAATAAAGCAA
TAGCATCACAAATTTCACAAATAAAGCATTTTTTTCACTGCATTCTAGTTGTGGTTTGTCCAAACTCATC
AATGTATCTTATCATGTCTGGATCTGATCACTGCTTGAGCCTAGGAGATCCGAACCAGATAAGTGAAATC
TAGTTCCAAACTATTTTGTCATTTTTAATTTTCGTATTAGCTTACGACGCTACACCCAGTTCCCATCTAT
TTTGTCACTCTTCCCTAAATAATCCTTAAAAACTCCATTTCCACCCCTCCCAGTTCCCAACTATTTTGTC
CGCCCACAGCGGGGCATTTTTCTTCCTGTTATGTTTTTAATCAAACATCCTGCCAACTCCATGTGACAAA
CCGTCATCTTCGGCTACTTTTTCTCTGTCACAGAATGAAAATTTTTCTGTCATCTCTTCGTTATTAATGT
TTGTAATTGACTGAATATCAACGCTTATTTGCAGCCTGAATGGCGAATGGG
[124 nt withheld, positions 9432-9555]
C
[91 nt withheld, positions 9557-9647]
A
[49 nt withheld, positions 9649-9697]
CCTTTGACGTTGGAGTCCACGTTCTT
[37 nt withheld, positions 9724-9760]
ACCCTATCTCGGTCTATTCTTTTGATTTATAAGGGATTTTGCCGATTTCGGCCTATTGGTTAAAAAATGA
GCTGATTTAACAAAAATTTAACGCGAATTTTAACAAAATATTAACGCTTACAATTTAGGTGGCACTTTTC
GGGGAAATGTGCGCGGAACCCCTATTTGTTTATTTTTCTAAATACATTCAAATATGTATCCGCTCATGAG
ACAATAACCCTGATAAATGCTTCAATAATATTGAAAAAGGAAGAGTATGAGTATTCAACATTTCCGTGTC
GCCCTTATTCCCTTTTTTGCGGCATTTTGCCTTCCTGTTTTTGCTCACCCAGAAACGCTGGTGAAAGTAA
AAGATGCTGAAGATCAGTTGGGTGCACGAGTGGGTTACATCGAACTGGATCTCAACAGCGGTAAGATCCT
TGAGAGTTTTCGCCCCGAAGAACGTTTTCCAATGATGAGCACTTTTAAAGTTCTGCTATGTGGCGCGGTA
TTATCCCGTATTGACGCCGGGCAAGAGCAACTCGGTCGCCGCATACACTATTCTCAGAATGACTTGGTTG
AGTACTCACCAGTCACAGAAAAGCATCTTACGGATGGCATGACAGTAAGAGAATTATGCAGTGCTGCCAT
AACCATGAGTGATAACACTGCGGCCAACTTACTTCTGACAACGATCGGAGGACCGAAGGAGCTAACCGCT
TTTTTGCACAACATGGGGGATCATGTAACTCGCCTTGATCGTTGGGAACCGGAGCTGAATGAAGCCATAC
CAAACGACGAGCGTGACACCACGATGCCTGTAGCAATGGCAACAACGTTGCGCAAACTATTAACTGGCGA
ACTACTTACTCTAGCTTCCCGGCAACAATTAATAGACTGGATGGAGGCGGATAAAGTTGCAGGACCACTT
CTGCGCTCGGCCCTTCCGGCTGGCTGGTTTATTGCTGATAAATCTGGAGCCGGTGAGCGTGGGTCTCGCG
GTATCATTGCAGCACTGGGGCCAGATGGTAAGCCCTCCCGTATCGTAGTTATCTACACGACGGGGAGTCA
GGCAACTATGGATGAACGAAATAGACAGATCGCTGAGATAGGTGCCTCACTGATTAAGCATTGGTAACTG
TCAGACCAAGTTTACTCATATATACTTTAGATTGATTTAAAACTTCATTTTTAATTTAAAAGGATCTAGG
TGAAGATCCTTTTTGATAATCTCATGACCAAAATCCCTTAACGTGAGTTTTCGTTCCACTGAGCGTCAGA
CCCCGTAGAAAAGATCAAAGGATCTTCTTGAGATCCTTTTTTTCTGCGCGTAATCTGCTGCTTGCAAACA
AAAAAACCACCGCTACCAGCGGTGGTTTGTTTGCCGGATCAAGAGCTACCAACTCTTTTTCCGAAGGTAA
CTGGCTTCAGCAGAGCGCAGATACCAAATACTGTTCTTCTAGTGTAGCCGTAGTTAGGCCACCACTTCAA
GAACTCTGTAGCACCGCCTACATACCTCGCTCTGCTAATCCTGTTACCAGTGGCTGCTGCCAGTGGCGAT
AAGTCGTGTCTTACCGGGTTGGACTCAAGACGATAGTTACCGGATAAGGCGCAGCGGTCGGGCTGAACGG
GGGGTTCGTGCACACAGCCCAGCTTGGAGCGAACGACCTACACCGAACTGAGATACCTACAGCGTGAGCT
ATGAGAAAGCGCCACGCTTCCCGAAGGGAGAAAGGCGGACAGGTATCCGGTAAGCGGCAGGGTCGGAACA
GGAGAGCGCACGAGGGAGCTTCCAGGGGGAAACGCCTGGTATCTTTATAGTCCTGTCGGGTTTCGCCACC
TCTGACTTGAGCGTCGATTTTTGTGATGCTCGTCAGGGGGGCGGAGCCTATGGAAAAACGCCAGCAACGC
GGCCTTTTTACGGTTCCTGGCCTTTTGCTGGCCTTTTGCTCACATGTTCTTTCCTGCGTTATCCCCTGAT
TCTGTGGATAACCGTATTACCGCCTTTGAGTGAGCTGATACCGCTCGCCGCAGCCGAACGACCGAGCGCA
GCGAGTCAGTGAGCGAGGAAGCGGAAGAGCGCCTGATGCGGTATTTTCTCCTTACGCATCTGTGCGGTAT
TTCACACCGCATAGACCAGCCGCGTAACCTGGCAAAATCGGTTACGGTTGAGTAATAAATGGATGCCCTG
CGTAAGCGGGTGTGGGCGGACAATAAAGTCTTAAACTGAACAAAATAGATCTAAACTATGACAATAAAGT
CTTAAACTAGACAGAATAGTTGTAAACTGAAATCAGTCCAGTTATGCTGTGAAAAAGCATACTGGACTTT
TGTTATGGCTAAAGCAAACTCTTCATTTTCTGAAGTGCAAATTGCCCGTCGTATTAAAGAGGGGCGTGGC
CAAGGGCATGGTAAAGACTATATTCGCGGCGTTGTGACAATTTACCGAACAACTCCGCGGCCGGGAAGCC
GATCTCGGCTTGAACGAATTGTTAGGTGGCGGTACTTGGGTCGATATCAAAGTGCATCACTTCTTCCCGT
ATGCCCAACTTTGTATAGAGAGCCACTGCGGGATCGTCACCGTAATCTGCTTGCACGTAGATCACATAAG
CACCAAGCGCGTTGGCCTCATGCTTGAGGAGATTGATGAGCGCGGTGGCAATGCCCTGCCTCCGGTGCTC
GCCGGAGACTGCGAGATCATAGATATAGATCTCACTACGCGGCTGCTCAAACTTGGGCAGAACGTAAGCC
GCGAGAGCGCCAACAACCGCTTCTTGGTCGAAGGCAGCAAGCGCGATGAATGTCTTACTACGGAGCAAGT
TCCCGAGGTAATCGGAGTCCGGCTGATGTTGGGAGTAGGTGGCTACGTCTCCGAACTCACGACCGAAAAG
ATCAAGAGCAGCCCGCATGGATTTGACTTGGTCAGGGCCGAGCCTACATGTGCGAATGATGCCCATACTT
GAGCCACCTAACTTTGTTTTAGGGCGACTGCCCTGCTGCGTAACATCGTTGCTGCTGCGTAACATCGTTG
CTGCTCCATAACATCAAACATCGACCCACGGCGTAACGCGCTTGCTGCTTGGATGCCCGAGGCATAGACT
GTACAAAAAAACAGTCATAACAAGCCATGAAAACCGCCACTGCGCCGTTACCACCGCTGCGTTCGGTCAA
GGTTCTGGACCAGTTGCGTGAGCGCATACGCTACTTGCATTACAGTTTACGAACCGAACAGGCTTATGTC
AACTGGGTTCGTGCCTTCATCCGTTTCCACGGTGTGCGTCACCCGGCAACCTTGGGCAGCAGCGAAGTCG
AGGCATTTCTGTCCTGGCTGGCGAACGAGCGCAAGGTTTCGGTCTCCACGCATCGTCAGGCATTGGCGGC
CTTGCTGTTCTTCTACGGCAAGGTGCTGTGCACGGATCTGCCCTTGCTTCAGGAGATCGGTAGACCTCGG
CCGTCGCGGCGCTTGCCGGTGGTGCTGACCCCGGATGAAGTGGTTCGCATCCTCGGTTTTCTGGAAGGCG
AGCATCGTTTGTTCGCCCAGGACTCTAGCTATAGTTCTAGTGGTTGGCTACTCGAGATCCCGGGTGATCA
AGTCTTCGTCGAGTGATTGTAAATAAAATGTAATTTACAGTATAGTATTTTAATTAATATACAAATGATT
TGATAATAATTCTTATTTAACTATAATATATTGTGTTGGGTTGAATTAAAGGTCCGTATACTCCGGAATA
TTAATAG
Features (pLannotate 1.2.2; 18 found; start..end, strand, type, name):
      1..92      +  promoter       polyhedrin promoter: polh from Autographa californica; promoter for the baculovirus polyhedrin gene
    152..169     +  CDS            6xHis: 6xHis affinity tag
    182..206     +  protein_bind   attB1: mutant version of attB; recombination site for the Gateway® BP reaction BP Clonase™
    215..8731    +  CDS            NF1: NF1_HUMAN - Experimental evidence at protein level: Swiss-Prot protein existence level 1. Stimulates the GTPase activity of Ras. NF1 shows greater affinity for Ras GAP, but lower specific activity. May be a regulator of Ras activity. From Homo sapiens (Human).
   8738..8762    -  protein_bind   attB2: mutant version of attB; recombination site for the Gateway® BP reaction BP Clonase™
   8814..8897    +  CDS            large T antigen (fragment): large T antigen from SV40 (simian virus 40)
   8920..9054    +  polyA_signal   SV40 poly(A) signal: SV40 polyadenylation signal
   9083..9248    -  mobile_element Tn7L: mini-Tn7 element (left end of the Tn7 transposon) Tn7
   9432..9886    +  rep_origin     f1 ori (sequence partly withheld): f1 bacteriophage origin of replication; arrow indicates direction of (+) strand synthesis
   9912..10016   +  promoter       AmpR promoter: bla
  10017..10877   +  CDS            AmpR: β-lactamase; bla; confers resistance to ampicillin, carbenicillin, and related antibiotics
  11048..11636   +  rep_origin     ori: high-copy-number ColE1/pMB1/pBR322/pUC origin of replication
  11822..11873   -  misc_feature   bom (fragment): basis of mobility region from pBR322
  11941..12165   -  mobile_element Tn7R: mini-Tn7 element (right end of the Tn7 transposon) Tn7
  12232..12765   -  CDS            GmR: gentamycin acetyltransferase; aacC1; confers resistance to gentamycin
  12954..12982   -  promoter       Pc promoter: intI1 (promoter lies within the coding sequence); class 1 integron promoter
  12960..13352   -  CDS            YPR2_ECOLX: Protein predicted: Swiss-Prot protein existence level 4. From Escherichia coli.
  13345..13454   -  promoter       p10 promoter: baculovirus promoter for expression in insect cells
