[The description below was written by a language model from this plasmid's Addgene catalogue record and pLannotate feature annotations shown in this document.]
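Description:
R702-X38-635 is a baculovirus transfer (donor) plasmid for insect-cell expression of full-length human neurofibromin, the NF1 tumor suppressor and Ras GTPase-activating protein. It was built by Gateway recombination into the pDest-635 destination backbone. The 13.5 kb plasmid is maintained in E. coli at high copy through a ColE1/pUC-type origin and selected with ampicillin via the β-lactamase gene. An f1 phage origin and a fragment of the pBR322 bom region are also present in the backbone.

The expression cassette is driven by the Autographa californica polyhedrin promoter, a very late baculoviral promoter that gives strong expression in infected insect cells. Downstream lies a His6 affinity tag followed by the attB1 site. The NF1 coding sequence comes next, covering residues 1-2839 of isoform 1, and the depositor notes that its DNA sequence has been optimized. The attB2 site and an SV40 polyadenylation signal complete the cassette, so the tag is supplied by the vector and ends up at the N terminus of the protein, with the translated attB1 site lying between them.

This cassette, together with a gentamicin resistance gene expressed from the Pc integron promoter, sits between the Tn7L and Tn7R mini-Tn7 ends. That arrangement is typical of Bac-to-Bac-style systems, in which the segment is transposed into a bacmid in E. coli to generate recombinant baculovirus, with gentamicin selecting for transposition. A p10 baculoviral promoter is also annotated within the transposable region, but no coding sequence is annotated under its control.

The stated purpose is baculovirus production of His-tagged neurofibromin. The associated publication describes biochemical and structural analyses of NF1 dimerization.
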