Addgene plasmid #159576: R702-X38-635: His6-Hs.NF1opt (1-2839) isoform 1
Purpose: Baculovirus protein expression of His6-Hs.NF1opt (1-2839) isoform 1
Depositing lab: Dominic Esposito. Depositing organization: National Cancer Institute (NCI). Publication: Biochemical and structural analyses reveal that the tumor suppressor neurofibromin (NF1) forms a high-affinity dimer. Sherekar M, Han SW, Ghirlando R, Messing S, Drew M, Rabara D, Waybright T, Juneja P, O'Neill H, Stanley CB, Bhowmik D, Ramanathan A, Subramaniam S, Nissley DV, Gillette W, McCormick F, Esposito D. J Biol Chem. 2020 Jan 24;295(4):1105-1119. doi: 10.1074/jbc.RA119.010934. Epub 2019 Dec 13. PubMed 31836666.
Backbone
  Vector backbone: pDest-635
  Vector type: Insect Expression
Growth in bacteria
  Bacterial resistance: Ampicillin, 100 μg/mL
  Growth temperature: 37°C
  Growth strain: DH5alpha
  Copy number: High Copy
Gene/Insert
  Gene/Insert name: His6-Hs.NF1opt (1-2839) isoform 1
  Species: H. sapiens (human)
  Entrez Gene: NF1 (a.k.a. NFNS, VRNF, WSS)
  Tag / fusion protein: His6 (N terminal on insert)
  Cloning method: Gateway Cloning
Terms and licenses: Academic/Nonprofit Terms; Industry Terms: Not Available to Industry
Depositor comments: insert contains optimized DNA sequence
How to cite: R702-X38-635: His6-Hs.NF1opt (1-2839) isoform 1 was a gift from Dominic Esposito (Addgene plasmid # 159576 ; http://n2t.net/addgene:159576 ; RRID:Addgene_159576)
